>Addgene plasmid #68217 | pEGB Pnos:Luciferase:Tnos (GB0112) | depositor full sequence | sequence record 128348 | pEGB Pnos:Luciferase:Tnos (GB0112) sequence 5054 bps
GGAGATACATGAGAATTAAGGGAGTCACGGTATGACCCCCGCCGATGACGCGGGACAAGCCGTTTTACGT
TTGGAACTGACAGAACCGCAACGTTGAAGGAGCCACTGAGCCGCGGGTTTCTGGAGTTTAATGAGCTAAG
CACATACGTCAGAAACCATTATTGCGCGTTCAAAAGTCGCCTAAGGTCACTATCAGCTAGCAAATATTTC
TTGTCAAAAATGCTCCACTGACGTTCCATAAATTCCCCTCGGTATCCAATTAGAGTCTCATATTCACTCT
CAACTCGATCGAGGCAATGGAAGACGCCAAAAACATAAAGAAAGGCCCGGCGCCATTCTATCCGCTGGAA
GATGGAACCGCTGGAGAGCAACTGCATAAGGCTATGAAGAGATACGCCCTGGTTCCTGGAACAATTGCTT
TTACAGATGCACATATCGAGGTGGACATCACTTACGCTGAGTACTTCGAAATGTCCGTTCGGTTGGCAGA
AGCTATGAAACGATATGGGCTGAATACAAATCACAGAATCGTCGTATGCAGTGAAAACTCTCTTCAATTC
TTTATGCCGGTGTTGGGCGCGTTATTTATCGGAGTTGCAGTTGCGCCCGCGAACGACATTTATAATGAAC
GTGAATTGCTCAACAGTATGGGCATTTCGCAGCCTACCGTGGTGTTCGTTTCCAAAAAGGGGTTGCAAAA
AATTTTGAACGTGCAAAAAAAGCTCCCAATCATCCAAAAAATTATTATCATGGATTCTAAAACGGATTAC
CAGGGATTTCAGTCGATGTACACGTTCGTCACATCTCATCTACCTCCCGGTTTTAATGAATACGATTTTG
TGCCAGAGTCCTTCGATAGGGACAAGACAATTGCACTGATCATGAACTCCTCTGGATCTACTGGTCTGCC
TAAAGGTGTCGCTCTGCCTCATAGAACTGCCTGCGTGAGATTCTCGCATGCCAGAGATCCTATTTTTGGC
AATCAAATCATTCCGGATACTGCGATTTTAAGTGTTGTTCCATTCCATCACGGTTTTGGAATGTTTACTA
CACTCGGATATTTGATATGTGGATTTCGAGTCGTCTTAATGTATAGATTTGAAGAAGAGCTGTTTCTGAG
GAGCCTTCAGGATTACAAGATTCAAAGTGCGCTGCTGGTGCCAACCCTATTCTCCTTCTTCGCCAAAAGC
ACTCTGATTGACAAATACGATTTATCTAATTTACACGAAATTGCTTCTGGTGGCGCTCCCCTCTCTAAGG
AAGTCGGGGAAGCGGTTGCCAAGAGGTTCCATCTGCCAGGTATCAGGCAAGGATATGGGCTCACTGAGAC
TACATCAGCTATTCTGATTACACCCGAGGGGGATGATAAACCGGGCGCGGTCGGTAAAGTTGTTCCATTT
TTTGAAGCGAAGGTTGTGGATCTGGATACCGGGAAAACGCTGGGCGTTAATCAAAGAGGCGAACTGTGTG
TGAGAGGTCCTATGATTATGTCCGGTTATGTAAACAATCCGGAAGCGACCAACGCCTTGATTGACAAGGA
TGGATGGCTACATTCTGGAGACATAGCTTACTGGGACGAAGACGAACACTTCTTCATCGTTGACCGCCTG
AAGTCTCTGATTAAGTACAAAGGCTATCAGGTGGCTCCCGCTGAATTGGAATCCATCTTGCTCCAACACC
CCAACATCTTCGACGCAGGTGTCGCAGGTCTTCCCGACGATGACGCCGGTGAACTTCCCGCCGCCGTTGT
TGTTTTGGAGCACGGAAAGACGATGACGGAAAAAGAGATCGTGGATTACGTCGCCAGTCAAGTAACAACC
GCGAAAAAGTTGCGCGGAGGAGTTGTGTTTGTGGACGAAGTACCGAAAGGTCTTACCGGAAAACTCGACG
CAAGAAAAATCAGAGAGATCCTCATAAAGGCCAAGAAGGGCGGAAAGATCGCCGTGTAATGAGCTTGGAA
TGGATCTTCGATCCCGATCGTTCAAACATTTGGCAATAAAGTTTCTTAAGATTGAATCCTGTTGCCGGTC
TTGCGACGATTATCATATAATTTCTGTTGAATTACGTTAAGCATGTAATAATTAACATGTAATGCATGAC
GTTATTTATGAGATGGGTTTTTATGATTAGAGTCCCGCAATTATACATTTAATACGCGATAGAAAACAAA
ATATAGCGCGCAAACTAGGATAAATTATCGCGCDCGGTGTCATCTATGTTACTAGATCGGGAATTGCCAA
GCTAATTCTTGAAGACGAAAGGGCCTCGTGATACGCCTATTTTTATAGGTTAATGTCATGATAATAATGG
TTTCTTAGACGTCAGGTGGCACTTTTCGGGGAAATGTGCGCGGAACCCCTATTTGTTTATTTTTCTAAAT
ACATTCAAATATGTATCCGCTCATGAGACAATAACCCTGATAAATGCTTCAATAATGGGACCGACTCGCG
CTGTCATGAGACGAATTCTGACAGGATATATTGGCGGGTAAACTAAGTCGCTGTATGTGTTTGTTTGAGA
TCTCATGTGAGCAAAAGGCCAGCAAAAGGCCAGGAACCGTAAAAAGGCCGCGTTGCTGGCGTTTTTCCAT
AGGCTCCGCCCCCCTGACGAGCATCACAAAAATCGACGCTCAAGTCAGAGGTGGCGAAACCCGACAGGAC
TATAAAGATACCAGGCGTTTCCCCCTGGAAGCTCCCTCGTGCGCTCTCCTGTTCCGACCCTGCCGCTTAC
CGGATACCTGTCCGCCTTTCTCCCTTCGGGAAGCGTGGCGCTTTCTCATAGCTCACGCTGTAGGTATCTC
AGTTCGGTGTAGGTCGTTCGCTCCAAGCTGGGCTGTGTGCACGAACCCCCCGTTCAGCCCGACCGCTGCG
CCTTATCCGGTAACTATCGTCTTGAGTCCAACCCGGTAAGACACGACTTATCGCCACTGGCAGCAGCCAC
TGGTAACAGGATTAGCAGAGCGAGGTATGTAGGCGGTGCTACAGAGTTCTTGAAGTGGTGGCCTAACTAC
GGCTACACTAGAAGAACAGTATTTGGTATCTGCGCTCTGCTGAAGCCAGTTACCTTCGGAAGAAGAGTTG
GTAGCTCTTGATCCGGCAAACAAACCACCGCTGGTAGCGGTGGTTTTTTTGTTTGCAAGCAGCAGATTAC
GCGCAGAAAAAAAGGATCTCAAGAAGATCCTTTGATCTTTTCTACGGGGTCTGACGCTCAGTGGAACGAA
AACTCACGTTAAGGGATTTTGGTCATGAGATTATCAAAAAGGATCTTCACCTAGATCCTTTTAAATTAAA
AATGAAGTTTTAAATCAATCTAAAGTATATATGTGTAACATTGGTCTAGTGATTAGAAAAACTCATCGAG
CATCAAATGAAACTGCAATTTATTCATATCAGGATTATCAATACCATATTTTTGAAAAAGCCGTTTCTGT
AATGAAGGAGAAAACTCACCGAGGCAGTTCCATAGGATGGCAAGATCCTGGTATCGGTCTGCGATTCCGA
CTCGTCCAACATCAATACAACCTATTAATTTCCCCTCGTCAAAAATAAGGTTATCAAGTGAGAAATCACC
ATGAGTGACGACTGAATCCGGTGAGAATGGCAAAAGTTTATGCATTTCTTTCCAGACTTGTTCAACAGGC
CAGCCATTACGCTCGTCATCAAAATCACTCGCATCAACCAAACCGTTATTCATTCGTGATTGCGCCTGAG
CGAGTCGAAATACGCGATCGCTGTTAAAAGGACAATTACAAACAGGAATCGAATGCAACCGGCGCAGGAA
CACTGCCAGCGCATCAACAATATTTTCACCTGAATCAGGATATTCTTCTAATACCTGGAATGCTGTTTTC
CCTGGGATCGCAGTGGTGAGTAACCATGCATCATCAGGAGTACGGATAAAATGCTTGATGGTCGGAAGAG
GCATAAATTCCGTCAGCCAGTTTAGTCTGACCATCTCATCTGTAACAACATTGGCAACGCTACCTTTGCC
ATGTTTCAGAAACAACTCTGGCGCATCGGGCTTCCCATACAATCGGTAGATTGTCGCACCTGATTGCCCG
ACATTATCGCGAGCCCATTTATACCCATATAAATCAGCATCCATGTTGGAATTTAATCGCGGCCTTGAGC
AAGACGTTTCCCGTTGAATATGGCTCATAACACCCCTTGTATTACTGTTTATGTAAGCAGACAGTTTTAT
TGTTCATGATGATATATTTTTATCTTGTGCAATGTAACATCAGAGATTTTGAGACACAACGTGGCTTTGT
TGAATAAATCGAACTTTTGCTGAGTTGAAGGATCAGATCACGCATCTTCCCGACAACGCAGACCGTTCCG
TGGCAAAGCAAAAGTTCAAAATCACCAACTGGTCCACCTACAACAAAGCTCTCATCAACCGTGGCTCCCT
CACTTTCTGGCTGGATGATGGGGCGATTCAGGCGATCCCCATCCAACAGCCCGCCGTCGAGCGGGCTTTT
TTATCCCCGGAAGCCTGTGGATAGAGGGTAGTTATCCACGTGAAACCGCTAATGCCCCGCAAAGCCTTGA
TTCACGGGGCTTTCCGGCCCGCTCCAAAAACTATCCACGTGAAATCGCTAATCAGGGTACGTGAAATCGC
TAATCGGAGTACGTGAAATCGCTAATAAGGTCACGTGAAATCGCTAATCAAAAAGGCACGTGAGAACGCT
AATAGCCCTTTCAGATCAACAGCTTGCAAACACCCCTCGCTCCGGCAAGTAGTTACAGCAAGTAGTATGT
TCAATTAGCTTTTCAATTATGAATATATATATCAATTATTGGTCGCCCTTGGCTTGTGGACAATGCGCTA
CGCGCACCGGCTCCGCCCGTGGACAACCGCAAGCGGTTGCCCACCGTCGAGCGCCAGCGCCTTTGCCCAC
AACCCGGCGGCCGGCCGCAACAGATCGTTTTATAAATTTTTTTTTTTGAAAAAGAAAAAGCCCGAAAGGC
GGCAACCTCTCGGGCTTCTGGATTTCCGATCCCCGGAATTAGAGATCTTGGCAGGATATATTGTGGTGTA
ACGAATTCGTCTCA
Features (pLannotate 1.2.2; 10 found; start..end, strand, type, name):
     83..262     +  promoter       NOS promoter: nopaline synthase promoter
    297..1949    +  CDS            luciferase: firefly luciferase; luc+; enhanced luc+ version of the luciferase gene
   1976..2228    +  terminator     NOS terminator: nopaline synthase terminator and poly(A) signal
   2349..2436    +  promoter       AmpR promoter (fragment): bla
   2469..2493    +  misc_feature   RB T-DNA repeat: right border repeat from nopaline C58 T-DNA
   2584..3172    -  rep_origin     ori: high-copy-number ColE1/pMB1/pBR322/pUC origin of replication
   3343..4158    -  CDS            KanR: aminoglycoside phosphotransferase; aph(3')-Ia; confers resistance to kanamycin in bacteria or G418 (Geneticin®) in eukaryotes
   4343..4444    +  CDS            TRA2_ECOLX (fragment): Protein predicted: Swiss-Prot protein existence level 4. Required for transposition of transposon Tn903. From Escherichia coli.
   4449..4884    +  rep_origin     pSa ori: origin of replication from bacterial plasmid pSa
   5019..5041    +  misc_feature   LB T-DNA repeat: left border repeat from nopaline C58 T-DNA (truncated)
