[The description below was written by a language model from this plasmid's Addgene catalogue record and pLannotate feature annotations shown in this document.]
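Description:
pEGB Pnos:Luciferase:Tnos (GB0112) is a plant expression plasmid from the GoldenBraid 2.0 modular assembly system. It is built in the pDGB1alpha1 destination vector, a binary backbone derived from pGreenII. The 5,054-nt depositor sequence carries a high-copy ColE1/pUC-type origin for propagation in E. coli, and bacterial selection is by kanamycin through an aph(3')-Ia (KanR) gene. It also has a pSa origin, the replicon that pGreenII-type vectors use in Agrobacterium. Nopaline-type left and right T-DNA border repeats are annotated, with the left one truncated. Because the map is circular, these borders flank the expression cassette, so that segment can be transferred into plant cells by Agrobacterium. No plant selectable marker is annotated within the T-DNA. Short fragments of an AmpR promoter and a Tn903-related open reading frame are also detected and appear to be backbone remnants.

The payload is a single transcriptional unit of about 2.4 kb. The nopaline synthase (NOS) promoter, a relatively weak constitutive plant promoter, drives the firefly luciferase coding sequence (annotated as the luc+ version), followed by the NOS terminator and polyadenylation signal. Internal BsaI and BsmBI sites were removed from the insert to make it compatible with GoldenBraid's Type IIS cloning. The unit was assembled through BsaI sites that were destroyed in the process, and the depositor notes it can be released with BsmBI, which allows it to be combined with other transcriptional units in higher-order multigene assemblies. The construct is intended for luciferase expression in plants. The record does not specify particular experiments beyond this.
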