Addgene plasmid #68217: pEGB Pnos:Luciferase:Tnos (GB0112)
Purpose: Transcriptional unit for Firefly Luciferase Protein plant expression driven by the Nos promoter
Depositing lab: Diego Orzaez. Depositing organization: Agencia Estatal Consejo Superior de Investigaciones Científicas, M.P. Publication: GoldenBraid 2.0: a comprehensive DNA assembly framework for plant synthetic biology. Sarrion-Perdigones A, Vazquez-Vilar M, Palaci J, Castelijns B, Forment J, Ziarsolo P, Blanca J, Granell A, Orzaez D. Plant Physiol. 2013 Jul;162(3):1618-31. 10.1104/pp.113.217661 PubMed 23669743.
Backbone
  Vector backbone: pDGB1alpha1
  Backbone manufacturer: self-made; derived from pGreenII generated at the JIC
  Vector type: Plant Expression, Luciferase, Synthetic Biology
Growth in bacteria
  Bacterial resistance: Kanamycin, 50 μg/mL
  Growth temperature: 37°C
  Growth strain: DH5alpha
  Copy number: High Copy
Gene/Insert
  Gene/Insert name: Luc
  Insert size (bp): 2444
  Mutation: BsaI and BsmBI sites removed
  Promoter: Pnos
  Cloning method: Restriction Enzyme; 5′ cloning site BsaI (destroyed during cloning); 3′ cloning site BsaI (destroyed during cloning)
  Sequencing primers: 5′ caacctctcgggcttctgga
Terms and licenses: Academic/Nonprofit Terms; Industry Terms: Not Available to Industry
Depositor comments: insert can be released with BsmBI
How to cite: pEGB Pnos:Luciferase:Tnos (GB0112) was a gift from Diego Orzaez (Addgene plasmid # 68217 ; http://n2t.net/addgene:68217 ; RRID:Addgene_68217)
