>Addgene plasmid #68217 | pEGB Pnos:Luciferase:Tnos (GB0112) | addgene partial sequence | sequence record 128346 | NOSterm-F 5'-agcgcgcaaactaggataaa-3'
TCGGGAATTGCCAAGCTAATTCTTGAAGACGAAAGGGCCTCGTGATACGCCTATTTTTATAGGTTAATGT
CATGATAATAATGGTTTCTTAGACGTCAGGTGGCACTTTTCGGGGAAATGTGCGCGGAACCCCTATTTGT
TTATTTTTCTAAATACATTCAAATATGTATCCGCTCATGAGACAATAACCCTGATAAATGCTTCAATAAT
GGGACCGACTCGCGCTGTCATGAGACGAATTCTGACAGGATATATTGGCGGGTAAACTAAGTCGCTGTAT
GTGTTTGTTTGAGATCTCATGTGAGCAAAAGGCCAGCAAAAGGCCAGGAACCGTAAAAAGGCCGCGTTGC
TGGCGTTTTTCCATAGGCTCCGCCCCCCTGACGAGCATCACAAAAATCGACGCTCAAGTCAGAGGTGGCG
AAACCCGACAGGACTATAAAGATACCAGGCGTTTCCCCCTGGAAGCTCCCTCGTGCGCTCTCCTGTTCCG
ACCCTGCCGCTTACCGGATACCTGTCCGCCTTTCTCCCTTCGGGAAGCGTGGCGCTTTCTCATAGCTCAC
GCTGTAGGTATCTCAGTTCGGTGTAGGTCGTTCGCTCCAAGCTGGGCTGTGTGCACGAACCCCCCGTTCA
GCCCGACCGCTGCGCCTTATCCGGTAACTATCGTCTTGAGTCCAACCCGGTAAGACACGACTTATCGCCA
CTGGCAGCAGCCACTGGTAACAGGATTAGCAGAGCGAGGTATGTAGGCGGTGCTACAGAGTTCTTGAAGT
GGTGGCCTAACTACGGCTACACTAGAAGAACAGTATTTGGTATCTGCGCTCTGCTGAAGCCAGTTACCTT
CGGAAGAAGAGTTGGTAGCTCTTGATCCGGCAAACAAACCACCGCTGGTAGCGGTGGTTTTTTTGTTTGC
AAGCAGCAGATTACGCGCAGAAAAAAAGGATCTCAAGAAGATCCTTTGATCTTT
