>Addgene plasmid #68217 | pEGB Pnos:Luciferase:Tnos (GB0112) | addgene partial sequence | sequence record 128347 | Ppyralis-luc-R 5'-CAGCCCATATCGTTTCATAGCTTCT-3'
GCGAGGCATTTCGAAGTACTCAGCGTAAGTGATGTCCACCTCGATATGTGCATCTGTAAAAGCAATTGTT
CCAGGAACCAGGGCGTATCTCTTCATAGCCTTATGCAGTTGCTCTCCAGCGGTTCCATCTTCCAGCGGAT
AGAATGGCGCCGGGCCTTTCTTTATGTTTTTGGCGTCTTCCATTGCCTCGATCGAGTTGAGAGTGAATAT
GAGACTCTAATTGGATACCGAGGGGAATTTATGGAACGTCAGTGGAGCATTTTTGACAAGAAATATTTGC
TAGCTGATAGTGACCTTAGGCGACTTTTGAACGCGCAATAATGGTTTCTGACGTATGTGCTTAGCTCATT
AAACTCCAGAAACCCGCGGCTCAGTGGCTCCTTCAACGTTGCGGTTCTGTCAGTTCCAAACGTAAAACGG
CTTGTCCCGCGTCATCGGCGGGGGTCATACCGTGACTCCCTTAATTCTCATGTATCTCCTGAGACGAATT
CGTTACACCACAATATATCCTGCCAAGATCTAATTCCGGGGATCGGAAATCCAGAAGCCCGAGAGGTTGC
CGCCTTTCGGGCTTTTTCTTTTTCAAAAAAAAAAATTTATAAAACGATCTGTTGCGGCCGGCCGCCGGGT
TGTGGGCAAAGGCGCTCGACGGTGGGCAACCGCTTGCGGTTGTCCACGGGCGGAGCCGGTGCGCGTAGCG
CATTGTCCACAAGCCAAGGGCGACCAATAATTGATATATATATTCATAATTGAAAAGCTAATTGAACATA
CTACTTGCTGTAACTACTTGCCGGAGCGAGGGGTGTTTGCAAGCTGTTGATCTGAAAGGGCTATTAGCGT
TCTCACGTGCCTTT
